>Addgene plasmid #140299 | pDEST40-2XFL-Src-S4-S32-KD | addgene full sequence | sequence record 363993 | Addgene NGS Result
GCTTGTGTGTTGGAGGTCGCTGAGTAGTGCGCGAGCAAAATTTAAGCTACAACAAGGCAAGGCTTGACCG
ACAATTGCATGAAGAATCTGCTTAGGGTTAGGCGTTTTGCGCTGCTTCGCGATGTACGGGCCAGATATAC
GCGTTGACATTGATTATTGACTAGTTATTAATAGTAATCAATTACGGGGTCATTAGTTCATAGCCCATAT
ATGGAGTTCCGCGTTACATAACTTACGGTAAATGGCCCGCCTGGCTGACCGCCCAACGACCCCCGCCCAT
TGACGTCAATAATGACGTATGTTCCCATAGTAACGCCAATAGGGACTTTCCATTGACGTCAATGGGTGGA
GTATTTACGGTAAACTGCCCACTTGGCAGTACATCAAGTGTATCATATGCCAAGTACGCCCCCTATTGAC
GTCAATGACGGTAAATGGCCCGCCTGGCATTATGCCCAGTACATGACCTTATGGGACTTTCCTACTTGGC
AGTACATCTACGTATTAGTCATCGCTATTACCATGGTGATGCGGTTTTGGCAGTACATCAATGGGCGTGG
ATAGCGGTTTGACTCACGGGGATTTCCAAGTCTCCACCCCATTGACGTCAATGGGAGTTTGTTTTGGCAC
CAAAATCAACGGGACTTTCCAAAATGTCGTAACAACTCCGCCCCATTGACGCAAATGGGCGGTAGGCGTG
TACGGTGGGAGGTCTATATAAGCAGAGCTCTCTGGCTAACTAGAGAACCCACTGCTTACTGGCTTATCGA
AATTAATACGACTCACTATAGGGAGACCCAAGCTGGCTAGTTAAGCTATCAACAAGTTTGTACAAAAAAG
CAGGCTTCGAAGGAGATAGAACCATGGGTAGCAACAAGAGCAAGCCCAAGGATGCCAGCCAGCGGCGCCG
CAGCACCTCCCCGCAGAGGGCGGGCCCGCTGGCCGGTGGAGTGACCACCTTTGTGGCCCTCTATGACTAT
GAGTCTAGGACGGAGACAGACCTGTCCTTCAAGAAAGGCGAGCGGCTCCAGATTGTCAACAACACAGAGG
GAGACTGGTGGCTGGCCCACTCGCTCAGCACAGGACAGACAGGCTACATCCCCAGCAACTACGTGGCGCC
CTCCGACTCCATCCAGGCTGAGGAGTGGTATTTTGGCAAGATCACCAGACGGGAGTCAGAGCGGTTACTG
CTCAATGCAGAGAACCCGAGAGGGACCTTCCTCGTGCGAGAAAGTGAGACCACGAAAGGTGCCTACTGCC
TCTCAGTGTCTGACTTCGACAACGCCAAGGGCCTCAACGTGAAGCACTACAAGATCCGCAAGCTGGACAG
CGGCGGCTTCTACATCACCTCCCGCACCCAGTTCAACAGCCTGCAGCAGCTGGTGGCCTACTACTCCAAA
CACGCCGATGGCCTGTGCCACCGCCTCACCACCGTGTGCCCCACGTCCAAGCCGCAGACTCAGGGCCTGG
CCAAGGATGCCTGGGAGATCCCTCGGGAGTCGCTGCGGCTGGAGGTCAAGCTGGGCCAGGGCTGCTTTGG
CGAGGTGTGGATGGGGACCTGGAACGGTACCACCAGGGTGGCCATCAAAACCCTGAAGCCTGGCACGATG
TCTCCAGAGGCCTTCCTGCAGGAGGCCCAGGTCATGAAGAAGCTGAGGCATGAGAAGCTGGTGCAGTTGT
ATGCTGTGGTTTCAGAGGAGCCCATTTACATCGTCACGGAGTACATGAGCAAGGGGAGTTTGCTGGACTT
TCTCAAGGGGGAGACAGGCAAGTACCTGCGGCTGCCTCAGCTGGTGGACATGGCTGCTCAGATCGCCTCA
GGCATGGCGTACGTGGAGCGGATGAACTACGTCCACCGGGACCTTCGTGCAGCCAACATCCTGGTGGGAG
AGAACCTGGTGTGCAAAGTGGCCGACTTTGGGCTGGCTCGGCTCATTGAAGACAATGAGTACACGGCGCG
GCAAGGTGCCAAATTCCCCATCAAGTGGACGGCTCCAGAAGCTGCCCTCTATGGCCGCTTCACCATCAAG
TCGGACGTGTGGTCCTTCGGGATCCTGCTGACTGAGCTCACCACAAAGGGACGGGTGCCCTACCCTGGGA
TGGTGAACCGCGAGGTGCTGGACCAGGTGGAGCGGGGCTACCGGATGCCCTGCCCGCCGGAGTGTCCCGA
GTCCCTGCACGACCTCATGTGCCAGTGCTGGCGGAAGGAGCCTGAGGAGCGGCCCACCTTCGAGTACCTG
CAGGCCTTCCTGGAGGACTACTTCACGTCCACCGAGCCCCAGTACCAGCCCGGGGAGAACCTCGACCCAG
CTTTCTTGTACAAAGTGGTTGATCTAGAGGATTACAAGGATGACGACGATAAGGGAGATTACAAGGATGA
CGACGATAAGTGATCTAGAGGGCCCGCGGTTCGAAGGTAAGCCTATCCCTAACCCTCTCCTCGGTCTCGA
TTCTACGCGTACCGGTCATCATCACCATCACCATTGAGTTTAAACCCGCTGATCAGCCTCGACTGTGCCT
TCTAGTTGCCAGCCATCTGTTGTTTGCCCCTCCCCCGTGCCTTCCTTGACCCTGGAAGGTGCCACTCCCA
CTGTCCTTTCCTAATAAAATGAGGAAATTGCATCGCATTGTCTGAGTAGGTGTCATTCTATTCTGGGGGG
TGGGGTGGGGCAGGACAGCAAGGGGGAGGATTGGGAAGACAATAGCAGGCATGCTGGGGATGCGGTGGGC
TCTATGGCTTCTGAGGCGGAAAGAACCAGCTGGGGCTCTAGGGGGTATCCCC
[124 nt withheld, positions 2783-2906]
C
[91 nt withheld, positions 2908-2998]
A
[49 nt withheld, positions 3000-3048]
CCTTTGACGTTGGAGTCCACGTTCTTT
[37 nt withheld, positions 3076-3112]
ACCCTATCTCGGTCTATTCTTTTGATTTATAAGGGATTTTGCCGATTTCGGCCTATTGGTTAAAAAATGA
GCTGATTTAACAAAAATTTAACGCGAATTAATTCTGTGGAATGTGTGTCAGTTAGGGTGTGGAAAGTCCC
CAGGCTCCCCAGCAGGCAGAAGTATGCAAAGCATGCATCTCAATTAGTCAGCAACCAGGTGTGGAAAGTC
CCCAGGCTCCCCAGCAGGCAGAAGTATGCAAAGCATGCATCTCAATTAGTCAGCAACCATAGTCCCGCCC
CTAACTCCGCCCATCCCGCCCCTAACTCCGCCCAGTTCCGCCCATTCTCCGCCCCATGGCTGACTAATTT
TTTTTATTTATGCAGAGGCCGAGGCCGCCTCTGCCTCTGAGCTATTCCAGAAGTAGTGAGGAGGCTTTTT
TGGAGGCCTAGGCTTTTGCAAAAAGCTCCCGGGAGCTTGTATATCCATTTTCGGATCTGATCAAGAGACA
GGATGAGGATCGTTTCGCATGATTGAACAAGATGGATTGCACGCAGGTTCTCCGGCCGCTTGGGTGGAGA
GGCTATTCGGCTATGACTGGGCACAACAGACAATCGGCTGCTCTGATGCCGCCGTGTTCCGGCTGTCAGC
GCAGGGGCGCCCGGTTCTTTTTGTCAAGACCGACCTGTCCGGTGCCCTGAATGAACTGCAGGACGAGGCA
GCGCGGCTATCGTGGCTGGCCACGACGGGCGTTCCTTGCGCAGCTGTGCTCGACGTTGTCACTGAAGCGG
GAAGGGACTGGCTGCTATTGGGCGAAGTGCCGGGGCAGGATCTCCTGTCATCTCACCTTGCTCCTGCCGA
GAAAGTATCCATCATGGCTGATGCAATGCGGCGGCTGCATACGCTTGATCCGGCTACCTGCCCATTCGAC
CACCAAGCGAAACATCGCATCGAGCGAGCACGTACTCGGATGGAAGCCGGTCTTGTCGATCAGGATGATC
TGGACGAAGAGCATCAGGGGCTCGCGCCAGCCGAACTGTTCGCCAGGCTCAAGGCGCGCATGCCCGACGG
CGAGGATCTCGTCGTGACCCATGGCGATGCCTGCTTGCCGAATATCATGGTGGAAAATGGCCGCTTTTCT
GGATTCATCGACTGTGGCCGGCTGGGTGTGGCGGACCGCTATCAGGACATAGCGTTGGCTACCCGTGATA
TTGCTGAAGAGCTTGGCGGCGAATGGGCTGACCGCTTCCTCGTGCTTTACGGTATCGCCGCTCCCGATTC
GCAGCGCATCGCCTTCTATCGCCTTCTTGACGAGTTCTTCTGAGCGGGACTCTGGGGTTCGCGAAATGAC
CGACCAAGCGACGCCCAACCTGCCATCACGAGATTTCGATTCCACCGCCGCCTTCTATGAAAGGTTGGGC
TTCGGAATCGTTTTCCGGGACGCCGGCTGGATGATCCTCCAGCGCGGGGATCTCATGCTGGAGTTCTTCG
CCCACCCCAACTTGTTTATTGCAGCTTATAATGGTTACAAATAAAGCAATAGCATCACAAATTTCACAAA
TAAAGCATTTTTTTCACTGCATTCTAGTTGTGGTTTGTCCAAACTCATCAATGTATCTTATCATGTCTGT
ATACCGTCGACCTCTAGCTAGAGCTTGGCGTAATCATGGTCATAGCTGTTTCCTGTGTGAAATTGTTATC
CGCTCACAATTCCACACAACATACGAGCCGGAAGCATAAAGTGTAAAGCCTGGGGTGCCTAATGAGTGAG
CTAACTCACATTAATTGCGTTGCGCTCACTGCCCGCTTTCCAGTCGGGAAACCTGTCGTGCCAGCTGCAT
TAATGAATCGGCCAACGCGCGGGGAGAGGCGGTTTGCGTATTGGGCGCTCTTCCGCTTCCTCGCTCACTG
ACTCGCTGCGCTCGGTCGTTCGGCTGCGGCGAGCGGTATCAGCTCACTCAAAGGCGGTAATACGGTTATC
CACAGAATCAGGGGATAACGCAGGAAAGAACATGTGAGCAAAAGGCCAGCAAAAGGCCAGGAACCGTAAA
AAGGCCGCGTTGCTGGCGTTTTTCCATAGGCTCCGCCCCCCTGACGAGCATCACAAAAATCGACGCTCAA
GTCAGAGGTGGCGAAACCCGACAGGACTATAAAGATACCAGGCGTTTCCCCCTGGAAGCTCCCTCGTGCG
CTCTCCTGTTCCGACCCTGCCGCTTACCGGATACCTGTCCGCCTTTCTCCCTTCGGGAAGCGTGGCGCTT
TCTCATAGCTCACGCTGTAGGTATCTCAGTTCGGTGTAGGTCGTTCGCTCCAAGCTGGGCTGTGTGCACG
AACCCCCCGTTCAGCCCGACCGCTGCGCCTTATCCGGTAACTATCGTCTTGAGTCCAACCCGGTAAGACA
CGACTTATCGCCACTGGCAGCAGCCACTGGTAACAGGATTAGCAGAGCGAGGTATGTAGGCGGTGCTACA
GAGTTCTTGAAGTGGTGGCCTAACTACGGCTACACTAGAAGAACAGTATTTGGTATCTGCGCTCTGCTGA
AGCCAGTTACCTTCGGAAAAAGAGTTGGTAGCTCTTGATCCGGCAAACAAACCACCGCTGGTAGCGGTGG
TTTTTTTGTTTGCAAGCAGCAGATTACGCGCAGAAAAAAAGGATCTCAAGAAGATCCTTTGATCTTTTCT
ACGGGGTCTGACGCTCAGTGGAACGAAAACTCACGTTAAGGGATTTTGGTCATGAGATTATCAAAAAGGA
TCTTCACCTAGATCCTTTTAAATTAAAAATGAAGTTTTAAATCAATCTAAAGTATATATGAGTAAACTTG
GTCTGACAGTTACCAATGCTTAATCAGTGAGGCACCTATCTCAGCGATCTGTCTATTTCGTTCATCCATA
GTTGCCTGACTCCCCGTCGTGTAGATAACTACGATACGGGAGGGCTTACCATCTGGCCCCAGTGCTGCAA
TGATACCGCGAGACCCACGCTCACCGGCTCCAGATTTATCAGCAATAAACCAGCCAGCCGGAAGGGCCGA
GCGCAGAAGTGGTCCTGCAACTTTATCCGCCTCCATCCAGTCTATTAATTGTTGCCGGGAAGCTAGAGTA
AGTAGTTCGCCAGTTAATAGTTTGCGCAACGTTGTTGCCATTGCTACAGGCATCGTGGTGTCACGCTCGT
CGTTTGGTATGGCTTCATTCAGCTCCGGTTCCCAACGATCAAGGCGAGTTACATGATCCCCCATGTTGTG
CAAAAAAGCGGTTAGCTCCTTCGGTCCTCCGATCGTTGTCAGAAGTAAGTTGGCCGCAGTGTTATCACTC
ATGGTTATGGCAGCACTGCATAATTCTCTTACTGTCATGCCATCCGTAAGATGCTTTTCTGTGACTGGTG
AGTACTCAACCAAGTCATTCTGAGAATAGTGTATGCGGCGACCGAGTTGCTCTTGCCCGGCGTCAATACG
GGATAATACCGCGCCACATAGCAGAACTTTAAAAGTGCTCATCATTGGAAAACGTTCTTCGGGGCGAAAA
CTCTCAAGGATCTTACCGCTGTTGAGATCCAGTTCGATGTAACCCACTCGTGCACCCAACTGATCTTCAG
CATCTTTTACTTTCACCAGCGTTTCTGGGTGAGCAAAAACAGGAAGGCAAAATGCCGCAAAAAAGGGAAT
AAGGGCGACACGGAAATGTTGAATACTCATACTCTTCCTTTTTCAATATTATTGAAGCATTTATCAGGGT
TATTGTCTCATGAGCGGATACATATTTGAATGTATTTAGAAAAATAAACAAATAGGGGTTCCGCGCACAT
TTCCCCGAAAAGTGCCACCTGACGTCGACGGATCGGGAGATCTCCCGATCCCCTATGGTGCACTCTCAGT
ACAATCTGCTCTGATGCCGCATAGTTAAGCCAGTATCTGCTCCCT
Features (pLannotate 1.2.2; 24 found; start..end, strand, type, name):
    146..525     +  enhancer       CMV enhancer: human cytomegalovirus immediate early enhancer
    526..729     +  promoter       CMV promoter: human cytomegalovirus (CMV) immediate early promoter
    725..758     +  LTR            5' LTR (truncated) (fragment): truncated 5' long terminal repeat (LTR) from HIV-1
    774..792     +  promoter       T7 promoter: promoter for bacteriophage T7 RNA polymerase
    822..846     +  protein_bind   attB1: mutant version of attB; recombination site for the Gateway® BP reaction BP Clonase™
    864..2303    +  CDS            SRC (fragment): SRC_HUMAN - Also known as SRC1. Experimental evidence at protein level: Swiss-Prot protein existence level 1. Non-receptor protein tyrosine kinase which is activated following engagement of many different classes of cellular receptors including immune response receptors, integrins and other adhesion receptors, receptor protein tyrosine kinases, G protein-coupled receptors as well as cytokine receptors. Participates in signaling pathways that control a diverse spectrum of biological activities including gene transcription, immune response, cell adhesion, cell cycle progression, apoptosis, migra
   2305..2329    -  protein_bind   attB2: mutant version of attB; recombination site for the Gateway® BP reaction BP Clonase™
   2340..2390    +  CDS            3xFLAG (fragment): three tandem FLAG® epitope tags
   2416..2457    +  CDS            V5 tag: epitope tag from simian virus 5
   2513..2737    +  polyA_signal   bGH poly(A) signal: bovine growth hormone polyadenylation signal
   2741..2762    +  promoter       SV40 promoter (fragment): SV40 enhancer and early promoter
   2783..3211    +  rep_origin     f1 ori (sequence partly withheld): f1 bacteriophage origin of replication; arrow indicates direction of (+) strand synthesis
   3225..3554    +  promoter       SV40 promoter: SV40 enhancer and early promoter
   3621..4412    +  CDS            neo: KKA2_KLEPN - Also known as kan, nptII. Experimental evidence at protein level: Swiss-Prot protein existence level 1. Resistance to kanamycin, neomycin, paromomycin, ribostamycin, butirosin and gentamicin B. From Klebsiella pneumoniae.
   4438..4596    +  CDS            ble (fragment): BLE_KLEPN - Experimental evidence at protein level: Swiss-Prot protein existence level 1. Binding protein with a strong affinity to the bleomycin family of antibiotics. Binds to CL990; an antimitotic-antibiotic compound. From Klebsiella pneumoniae.
   4591..4712    +  polyA_signal   SV40 poly(A) signal: SV40 polyadenylation signal
   4785..4801    -  protein_bind   lac operator: The lac repressor binds to the lac operator to inhibit transcription in E. coli. This inhibition can be relieved by adding lactose or isopropyl-β-D-thiogalactopyranoside (IPTG). lac repressor encoded by lacI
   4809..4839    -  promoter       lac promoter: promoter for the E. coli lac operon
   4854..4875    -  protein_bind   CAP binding site: CAP binding activates transcription in the presence of cAMP. E. coli catabolite activator protein
   4888..4980    -  CDS            lacI (fragment): lac repressor; lacI; The lac repressor binds to the lac operator to inhibit transcription in E. coli. This inhibition can be relieved by adding lactose or isopropyl-β-D-thiogalactopyranoside (IPTG).
   5163..5751    -  rep_origin     ori: high-copy-number ColE1/pMB1/pBR322/pUC origin of replication
   5922..6782    -  CDS            AmpR: β-lactamase; bla; confers resistance to ampicillin, carbenicillin, and related antibiotics
   6783..6887    -  promoter       AmpR promoter: bla
   6946..6998    -  misc_feature   bom (fragment): basis of mobility region from pBR322
