[The description below was written by a language model from this plasmid's Addgene catalogue record and pLannotate feature annotations shown in this document.]
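Description:
pDEST40-2XFL-Src-S4-S32-KD is a mammalian expression plasmid built on a modified pcDNA-DEST40 Gateway destination backbone and carrying a deletion mutant of human SRC, the non-receptor tyrosine kinase c-Src. The 1,440 bp insert lies between attB1 and attB2 sites, the scars left by Gateway recombination. According to the record it lacks the UD region, part of the N-terminal portion of Src examined in the associated study of dimerization through the kinase's intrinsically disordered N-terminus. The record does not spell out the "S4-S32-KD" shorthand in the name, so the exact domain composition should be confirmed against the sequence.

Transcription is driven by the CMV immediate-early enhancer and promoter and terminated by the bovine growth hormone polyadenylation signal. A T7 promoter upstream of the insert allows in vitro transcription or sequencing. The backbone supplies a C-terminal 2X Flag tag just after attB2. The automated annotation calls this a partial 3xFLAG match, which is consistent with two copies. A V5 epitope sequence from the parental vector is annotated further downstream, but the record does not indicate whether it is translated as part of the fusion.

A separate SV40 promoter–neo–SV40 poly(A) cassette permits G418 selection of stable mammalian transfectants. In E. coli the plasmid is maintained through a high-copy ColE1/pUC-type origin with ampicillin resistance, and an f1 origin is also present. Short annotated hits such as the HIV-1 LTR, ble and lacI fragments are probably backbone remnants or partial matches rather than functional elements. The construct is intended for expressing Flag-tagged Src variants in mammalian cells for structure-function studies.
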