Addgene plasmid #140299: pDEST40-2XFL-Src-S4-S32-KD
Purpose: Expresses Flag-tagged human Src-S4-S32-KD in mammalian cells for structure-function studies
Depositing lab: Mark Moasser. Depositing organization: University of California, San Francisco (UCSF). Publication: A Dimerization Function in the Intrinsically Disordered N-Terminal Region of Src. Spassov DS, Ruiz-Saenz A, Piple A, Moasser MM. Cell Rep. 2018 Oct 9;25(2):449-463.e4. doi: 10.1016/j.celrep.2018.09.035. PubMed 30304684.
Backbone
  Vector backbone: modified pcDNA-pDEST40
  Backbone manufacturer: modified from ThermoFisher 12274015
  Backbone size w/o insert (bp): 7100
  Vector type: Mammalian Expression
  Selectable markers: Neomycin (select with G418)
Growth in bacteria
  Bacterial resistance: Ampicillin, 100 μg/mL
  Growth temperature: 37°C
  Growth strain: DH5alpha
  Copy number: High Copy
Gene/Insert
  Gene/Insert name: Src deletion mutant (alt name: S4----S32-KD)
  Species: H. sapiens (human)
  Insert size (bp): 1440
  Mutation: lacks the UD region
  Entrez Gene: SRC (a.k.a. ASV, SRC1, THC6, c-SRC, p60-Src)
  Promoter: CMV
  Tag / fusion protein: 2X Flag (C terminal on backbone)
  Cloning method: Gateway Cloning
Terms and licenses: Academic/Nonprofit Terms; Industry Terms: Not Available to Industry
How to cite: pDEST40-2XFL-Src-S4-S32-KD was a gift from Mark Moasser (Addgene plasmid # 140299 ; http://n2t.net/addgene:140299 ; RRID:Addgene_140299)
